>Addgene plasmid #117755 | pCarCBAE | addgene full sequence | sequence record 229025 | Addgene NGS Result
TTTACACTTTATGCTTCCGGCTCGTATAATGTGTGGAATTGTGAGCGGATAACAATTTCAGAATTCAAAA
GATCTAGGAGGAAAAAAATGTCCGAGATCGTGAAATTTAACCCTGTGATGGCTTCTGGCTTCGGCGCATA
CATTGATCACCGTGACTTCCTGGAAGCTAAAACGGAAACGATCAAAAACCTGCTGATGCGCCAAGGTTTC
GTGGTTGTCAAAAACCTGGATATTGACTCCGATACTTTCCGTGATATCTACTCTGCATACGGTACCATCG
TCGAATACGCGGATGAAAAAATTGGTGTTGGTTTTGGTTATCGCGATACCCTGAAACTGGAAGGCGAAAA
AGGTAAAATCGTTACCGGTCGTGGTCAACTGCCTTTCCACGCTGACGGTGGTCTGCTGCTGTCTCAGGTC
GATCAGGTTTTCCTGTACGCGGCGGAGATTAAAAACGTCAAATTCCGCGGTGCAACTACCGTTTGCGATC
ACGCTCTGGCGTGCCAGGAAATGCCAGCACACCTGCTGCGCGTTCTGGAAGAGGAGACGTTCGAAGTTCG
TGTGCTGGAACGTGGTTACTACGTGGATGTGTCCCCTGATGGTTGGTTCAAAGTGCCGGTGTTCACTGAT
CTGGGTTGGGTTCGTAAAATGCTGATCTATTTCCCATTCGATGAAGGCCAGCCGGCAAGCTGGGAACCGC
GTATTGTTGGTTTTACCGACCACGAAACCCAGGCATTCTTTCAAGAACTGGGTGCGTTCCTGAAACAGCC
GCGTTATTACTACAAACATTTCTGGGAAGACGGTGACCTGCTGATTATGGATAACCGTCGTGTTATCCAC
GAGCGTGAAGAATTTAACGATGATGACATCGTTCGTCGTCTGTACCGCGGCCAAACTGCAGATATCTAAA
GGAGGAAAAAATGGTATTCGAAGAAAACTCCGATGAAGTACGCGTGATTACCCTGGATCACCCGAACAAA
CATAACCCATTTTCCCGTACCCTGGAAACTAGCGTGAAGGACGCTCTGGCTCGTGCAAACGCGGATGATA
GCGTGCGTGCGGTCGTTGTGTATGGCGGCGCTGAACGTAGCTTCAGCGCAGGCGGTGATTTCAACGAAGT
CAAGCAGCTGTCTCGCTCCGAAGATATTGAAGAATGGATCGATCGTGTGATCGACCTGTATCAGGCAGTC
CTGAACGTAAACAAACCGACGATCGCGGCCGTTGATGGCTACGCGATCGGTATGGGCTTCCAATTCGCTC
TGATGTTTGACCAGCGCCTGATGGCCAGCACCGCGAACTTCGTGATGCCGGAACTGAAACACGGTATCGG
TTGCTCTGTAGGTGCAGCAATCCTGGGTTTCACCCATGGTTTCTCCACCATGCAAGAAATCATCTACCAG
TGCCAGTCTCTGGATGCACCGCGCTGCGTCGACTACCGCCTGGTGAATCAGGTCGTAGAGTCTTCCGCGC
TGCTGGACGCGGCGATCACTCAGGCGCACGTGATGGCGTCCTACCCGGCTTCCGCATTCATTAACACGAA
GCGTGCGGTAAACAAGCCGTTCATTCACCTGCTGGAACAGACCCGTGATGCTTCCAAAGCAGTGCACAAA
GCCGCATTCCAGGCGCGTGATGCCCAGGGTCACTTCAAAAACGTTCTGGGTAAGAAATACTGAGGATCTA
GGAGGAAAAAAATGAGCAATAGCTTCTGCGTCGTTTACAAAGGTTCCGATACTGACATTAACAACATTCA
GCGTGATTTCGACGGTAAAGGCGAAGCCCTGTCTAACGGCTATCTGTTCATCGAACAGAACGGCCACTAC
CAGAAATGCGAAATGGAGCGTGGCACGGCGTACCTGATTGGTTCTCTGTATAACCGTACTTTCCTGATTG
GCCTGGCGGGCGTTTGGGAAGGTGAAGCATACCTGGCTAACGATGCTGAACTGCTGGCCCTGCTGTTTAC
GCGCCTGGGTGCCAACGCACTGGCTCTGGCGGAAGGCGATTTCTGCTTTTTCATTGATGAACCGAATGGT
GAGCTGACCGTTATCACGGAATCTCGCGGCTTCTCCCCGGTCCATGTTGTTCAAGGTAAGAAGGCATGGA
TGACGAACAGCCTGAAACTGGTAACTGCTGCCGAAGGCGAGGGCGCACTGTGGTTTGAAGAAGAAGCTCT
GGTGTGCCAGTCTCTGATGCGTGCCGATACTTATACGCCGGTTAAGAACGCGCAGCGTCTGAAACCGGGC
GCAGTGCACGTTCTGACCCACGATAGCGAAGGCTACAGCTTTGTAGAGTCTCGTACCCTGACCACTCCGG
CATCCAACCAACTGCTGGCTCTGCCGCGTGAACCGCTGCTGGCACTGATCGATCGCTACCTGAACGCTCC
GCTGGAGGACCTGGCACCACGCTTCGACACGGTTGGTATCCCGCTGAGCGGTGGTCTGGACTCTTCCCTG
GTGACTGCCCTGGCTAGCCGCCATTTCAAGAAACTGAACACGTATTCCATCGGTACTGAGCTGTCCAACG
AGTTTGAGTTCAGCCAGCAGGTTGCAGATGCTCTGGGTACGCACCACCAGATGAAAATCCTGTCCGAAAC
GGAAGTTATTAACGGTATCATCGAGTCCATTTACTACAACGAAATCTTCGACGGTCTGAGCGCGGAAATC
CAGAGCGGTCTGTTCAACGTGTACCGTCAGGCTCAGGGCCAAGTCTCCTGCATGCTGACTGGCTATGGTT
CTGACCTGCTGTTCGGCGGCATCCTGAAACCTGGCGCTCAGTATGATAATCCGAACCAGCTGCTGGCGGA
ACAAGTGTACCGCACCCGTTGGACCGGCGAATTTGCGACCCACGGTGCGTCTTGCTACGGCATCGATATC
CGCCACCCGTTTTGGTCCCACAGCCTGATTAGCCTGTGCCACGCCCTGCACCCTGATTACAAGATTTTCG
ATAATGAAGTTAAAAACATCCTGCGTGAATACGCTGATAGCCTGCAGCTGCTGCCAAAGGACATCGTTTG
GCGTAAAAAGATCGGTATTCACGAAGGTTCTTCTGTTAATCAGGCGTTCGCAAACGTACTGGGTTCTACG
GTTGACAATTACCAGACCAAATCTCGTTTCACTTATCGTGTTTACCAGGCGTTCCTGCGCGGTCGCCTGT
CCATCACTGACGTTACCCCGTCCCAGCTGAAGGATCTGATCAAAAAGGACTGAGGATCCCGTAGGAGGGA
TGTAATGTCAAAATTTCATTGTCATATTCGCGATACGGCTATCGGTTTCCCCGTGTCGGAGGATGAAAGC
GTACTCAGTTCAGCCTATGAAGCTGGTGTCGAACTGCCTTATCGCTGTGCTTCTGGTTACTGTGGTGTAT
GCAAGGTGCGCCTGACGTCCGGCAACGTCAACATGGATCATTCTGGTGGGATCTCACGTAAAGATATCGC
TGATGGTTACATTCTACCTTGCTGTTCTGTGCCGCTCTCTAACCTCGAAATTGAACCTGTATCGTCATGC
TGAAGTAAGGATCTCCAGGCATCAAATAAAACGAAAGGCTCAGTCGAAAGACTGGGCCTTTCGTTTTATC
TGTTGTTTGTCGGTGAACGCTCTCTACTAGAGTCACACTGGCTCACCTTCGGGTGGGCCTTTCTGCGTTT
ATACCTAGGGCGTTCGGCTGCGGCGAGCGGTATCAGCTCACTCAAAGGCGGTAATACGGTTATCCACAGA
ATCAGGGGATAACGCAGGAAAGAACATGTGAGCAAAAGGCCAGCAAAAGGCCAGGAACCGTAAAAAGGCC
GCGTTGCTGGCGTTTTTCCATAGGCTCCGCCCCCCTGACGAGCATCACAAAAATCGACGCTCAAGTCAGA
GGTGGCGAAACCCGACAGGACTATAAAGATACCAGGCGTTTCCCCCTGGAAGCTCCCTCGTGCGCTCTCC
TGTTCCGACCCTGCCGCTTACCGGATACCTGTCCGCCTTTCTCCCTTCGGGAAGCGTGGCGCTTTCTCAT
AGCTCACGCTGTAGGTATCTCAGTTCGGTGTAGGTCGTTCGCTCCAAGCTGGGCTGTGTGCACGAACCCC
CCGTTCAGCCCGACCGCTGCGCCTTATCCGGTAACTATCGTCTTGAGTCCAACCCGGTAAGACACGACTT
ATCGCCACTGGCAGCAGCCACTGGTAACAGGATTAGCAGAGCGAGGTATGTAGGCGGTGCTACAGAGTTC
TTGAAGTGGTGGCCTAACTACGGCTACACTAGAAGGACAGTATTTGGTATCTGCGCTCTGCTGAAGCCAG
TTACCTTCGGAAAAAGAGTTGGTAGCTCTTGATCCGGCAAACAAACCACCGCTGGTAGCGGTGGTTTTTT
TGTTTGCAAGCAGCAGATTACGCGCAGAAAAAAAGGATCTCAAGAAGATCCTTTGATCTTTTCTACGGGG
TCTGACGCTCAGTGGAACGAAAACTCACGTTAAGGGATTTTGGTCATGACTAGTGCTTGGATTCTCACCA
ATAAAAAACGCCCGGCGGCAACCGAGCGTTCTGAACAAATCCAGATGGAGTTCTGAGGTCATTACTGGAT
CTATCAACAGGAGTCCAAGCGAGCTCTCGAACCCCAGAGTCCCGCTCAGAAGAACTCGTCAAGAAGGCGA
TAGAAGGCGATGCGCTGCGAATCGGGAGCGGCGATACCGTAAAGCACGAGGAAGCGGTCAGCCCATTCGC
CGCCAAGCTCTTCAGCAATATCACGGGTAGCCAACGCTATGTCCTGATAGCGGTCCGCCACACCCAGCCG
GCCACAGTCGATGAATCCAGAAAAGCGGCCATTTTCCACCATGATATTCGGCAAGCAGGCATCGCCATGG
GTCACGACGAGATCCTCGCCGTCGGGCATGCGCGCCTTGAGCCTGGCGAACAGTTCGGCTGGCGCGAGCC
CCTGATGCTCTTCGTCCAGATCATCCTGATCGACAAGACCGGCTTCCATCCGAGTACGTGCTCGCTCGAT
GCGATGTTTCGCTTGGTGGTCGAATGGGCAGGTAGCCGGATCAAGCGTATGCAGCCGCCGCATTGCATCA
GCCATGATGGATACTTTCTCGGCAGGAGCAAGGTGAGATGACAGGAGATCCTGCCCCGGCACTTCGCCCA
ATAGCAGCCAGTCCCTTCCCGCTTCAGTGACAACGTCGAGCACAGCTGCGCAAGGAACGCCCGTCGTGGC
CAGCCACGATAGCCGCGCTGCCTCGTCCTGCAGTTCATTCAGGGCACCGGACAGGTCGGTCTTGACAAAA
AGAACCGGGCGCCCCTGCGCTGACAGCCGGAACACGGCGGCATCAGAGCAGCCGATTGTCTGTTGTGCCC
AGTCATAGCCGAATAGCCTCTCCACCCAAGCGGCCGGAGAACCTGCGTGCAATCCATCTTGTTCAATCAT
GCGAAACGATCCTCATCCTGTCTCTTGATCAGATCATGATCCCCTGCGCCATCAGATCCTTGGCGGCAAG
AAAGCCATCCAGTTTACTTTGCAGGGCTTCCCAACCTTACCAGAGGGCGCCCCAGCTGGCAATTCCGACG
TCGGTGCCTAATGAGTGAGCTAACTTACATTAATTGCGTTGCGCTCACTGCCCGCTTTCCAGTCGGGAAA
CCTGTCGTGCCAGCTGCATTAATGAATCGGCCAACGCGCGGGGAGAGGCGGTTTGCGTATTGGGCGCCAG
GGTGGTTTTTCTTTTCACCAGTGAGACGGGCAACAGCTGATTGCCCTTCACCGCCTGGCCCTGAGAGAGT
TGCAGCAAGCGGTCCACGCTGGTTTGCCCCAGCAGGCGAAAATCCTGTTTGATGGTGGTTAACGGCGGGA
TATAACATGAGCTGTCTTCGGTATCGTCGTATCCCACTACCGAGATGTCCGCACCAACGCGCAGCCCGGA
CTCGGTAATGGCGCGCATTGCGCCCAGCGCCATCTGATCGTTGGCAACCAGCATCGCAGTGGGAACGATG
CCCTCATTCAGCATTTGCATGGTTTGTTGAAAACCGGACATGGCACTCCAGTCGCCTTCCCGTTCCGCTA
TCGGCTGAATTTGATTGCGAGTGAGATATTTATGCCAGCCAGCCAGACGCAGACGCGCCGAGACAGAACT
TAATGGGCCCGCTAACAGCGCGATTTGCTGGTGACCCAATGCGACCAGATGCTCCACGCCCAGTCGCGTA
CCGTCTTCATGGGAGAAAATAATACTGTTGATGGGTGTCTGGTCAGAGACATCAAGAAATAACGCCGGAA
CATTAGTGCAGGCAGCTTCCACAGCAATGGCATCCTGGTCATCCAGCGGATAGTTAATGATCAGCCCACT
GACGCGTTGCGCGAGAAGATTGTGCACCGCCGCTTTACAGGCTTCGACGCCGCTTCGTTCTACCATCGAC
ACCACCACGCTGGCACCCAGTTGATCGGCGCGAGATTTAATCGCCGCGACAATTTGCGACGGCGCGTGCA
GGGCCAGACTGGAGGTGGCAACGCCAATCAGCAACGACTGTTTGCCCGCCAGTTGTTGTGCCACGCGGTT
GGGAATGTAATTCAGCTCCGCCATCGCCGCTTCCACTTTTTCCCGCGTTTTCGCAGAAACGTGGCTGGCC
TGGTTCACCACGCGGGAAACGGTCTGATAAGAGACACCGGCATACTCTGCGACATCGTATAACGTTACTG
GTTTCACATTCACCACCCTGAATTGACTCTCTTCCGGGCGCTATCATGCCATACCGCGAAAGGTTTTGCG
CCATTCGATGGTGTCCGGGATCTCGACGCTCTCCCTTATGCGACTCCTGCATTAGGAAGCAGCCCAGTAG
TAGGTTGAGGCCGTTGAGCACCGCCGCCGCAAGGAATGGTGCATGCAAGGAGATGGCGCCCAACAGTCCC
CCGGCCACGGGGCCTGCCACCATACCCACGCCGAAACAAGCGCTCATGAGCCCGAAGTGGCGAGCCCGAT
CTTCCCCATCGGTGATGTCGGCGATATAGGCGCCAGCAACCGCACCTGTGGCGCCGGTGATGCCGGCCAC
GATGCGTCCGGCGTAGAGGATCGAGATCGTTTAGGCACCCCAGGC
Features (pLannotate 1.2.2; 15 found; start..end, strand, type, name):
      1..31      +  promoter       lac UV5 promoter: E. coli lac promoter with an "up" mutation
     39..55      +  protein_bind   lac operator: The lac repressor binds to the lac operator to inhibit transcription in E. coli. This inhibition can be relieved by adding lactose or isopropyl-β-D-thiogalactopyranoside (IPTG). lac repressor encoded by lacI
     88..906     +  CDS            carC: CARC_PECCC - Experimental evidence at protein level: Swiss-Prot protein existence level 1. Catalyzes the Fe(2+) and alpha-ketoglutarate-dependent conversion of (3S,5S)-carbapenam to (5R)-carbapenem, an essential step in carbapenem antibiotic biosynthesis. From Pectobacterium carotovorum subsp. carotovorum (Erwinia carotovora subsp. carotovora).
    921..1670    +  CDS            carB: CARB_PECCC - Experimental evidence at protein level: Swiss-Prot protein existence level 1. Catalyzes the formation of (2S,5S)-carboxymethylproline (t- CMP) from malonyl-CoA and (S)-1-pyrroline-5-carboxylate, the first step in the biosynthesis of (5R)-carbapen-2-em-3-carboxylate, a beta-lactam antibiotic of the carbapenem class (PubMed:15595850, PubMed:14625287). Also catalyzes the independent decarboxylation of malonyl-CoA and methylmalonyl-CoA and the hydrolysis of CoA esters such as acetyl-CoA and propionyl-CoA (PubMed:15595850). Catalyzes the reaction with a C2 epimeric mixture of methylmal
   1692..3200    +  CDS            carA: CARA_PECCC - Experimental evidence at protein level: Swiss-Prot protein existence level 1. Involved in the biosynthesis of carbapenam-3-carboxylate, a beta-lactam antibiotic of the carbapenem class. Catalyzes the ATP- dependent formation of (3S,5S)-carbapenam-3-carboxylate from (2S,5S)-5- carboxymethylproline. From Pectobacterium carotovorum subsp. carotovorum (Erwinia carotovora subsp. carotovora).
   3523..3594    +  terminator     rrnB T1 terminator: transcription terminator T1 from the E. coli rrnB gene
   3610..3637    +  terminator     T7Te terminator: phage T7 early transcription terminator
   3795..4383    -  rep_origin     ori: high-copy-number ColE1/pMB1/pBR322/pUC origin of replication
   4471..4565    -  terminator     lambda t0 terminator: transcription terminator from phage lambda
   4599..5390    -  CDS            neo: KKA2_KLEPN - Also known as kan, nptII. Experimental evidence at protein level: Swiss-Prot protein existence level 1. Resistance to kanamycin, neomycin, paromomycin, ribostamycin, butirosin and gentamicin B. From Klebsiella pneumoniae.
   5422..5526    -  CDS            tnpA (fragment): TN5P_ECOLX - Also known as tnp. Experimental evidence at protein level: Swiss-Prot protein existence level 1. Mediates transposition of transposon Tn5 by a 'cut and paste' mechanism. First, the monomeric transposase binds the 19 bp inverted DNA repeats flanking the transposon. Then, dimerization of the DNA- bound transposase creates a synaptic DNA complex. After nicking of the first DNA strand, excision of the transposon proceeds through a series of intermediates. The transposase then mediates the insertion of the transposon at a new site by strand transfer. The activity of the wild- type tran
   5541..5562    -  protein_bind   CAP binding site: CAP binding activates transcription in the presence of cAMP. E. coli catabolite activator protein
   5575..6657    -  CDS            lacI: lac repressor; lacI; The lac repressor binds to the lac operator to inhibit transcription in E. coli. This inhibition can be relieved by adding lactose or isopropyl-β-D-thiogalactopyranoside (IPTG).
   6658..6735    -  promoter       lacI promoter: lacI
   6743..7022    -  CDS            TcR (fragment): tetracycline efflux protein; tet; confers resistance to tetracycline
