[The description below was written by a language model from this plasmid's Addgene catalogue record and pLannotate feature annotations shown in this document.]
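Description:
pCarCBAE is a bacterial expression plasmid that carries a codon-optimised, four-gene carbapenem biosynthesis operon from Pectobacterium carotovorum in the pBbaA5k backbone. It is about 7 kb and is maintained in E. coli as a high-copy plasmid. The sequence annotation identifies a ColE1/pMB1-type origin of replication, and selection is by kanamycin through a neo (nptII) resistance gene followed by a lambda t0 terminator. Short fragments annotated as Tn5 transposase and the tetracycline efflux gene appear to be non-functional backbone remnants.

The roughly 3.4 kb insert, assembled by Gibson cloning, is transcribed from a lacUV5 promoter with an adjacent lac operator. A plasmid-borne lacI gene under its own promoter supplies repressor, so expression is held off until it is induced with IPTG or lactose. The annotated reading frames run in the order carC, carB and carA. CarB (carboxymethylproline synthase) condenses malonyl-CoA with pyrroline-5-carboxylate. CarA (carbapenam synthetase) closes the beta-lactam ring in an ATP-dependent step. CarC (carbapenem synthase) is an Fe(II)- and alpha-ketoglutarate-dependent enzyme that converts the carbapenam to the (5R)-carbapenem. The catalogue entry also lists the ferredoxin CarE as the fourth gene. The automated annotation does not call it, but an unannotated stretch between carA and the terminators is where it would be expected. Transcription ends at tandem rrnB T1 and T7Te terminators.

The plasmid is intended for metabolic engineering of E. coli to produce a carbapenem antibiotic from central metabolites through inducible co-expression of the pathway enzymes.
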