Addgene plasmid #117755: pCarCBAE
Purpose: Codon optimized CarCBAE enzymes from Pectobacterium carotovorum in pBbaA5k backbone
Depositing lab: Greg Bokinsky. Depositing organization: Delft University of Technology. Publication: Metabolic engineering of a carbapenem antibiotic synthesis pathway in Escherichia coli. Shomar H, Gontier S, van den Broek NJF, Tejeda Mora H, Noga MJ, Hagedoorn PL, Bokinsky G. Nat Chem Biol. 2018 Aug;14(8):794-800. doi: 10.1038/s41589-018-0084-6. Epub 2018 Jun 25. PubMed 29942079.
Backbone
  Vector backbone: pBbaA5k
  Backbone manufacturer: Genebank
  Vector type: Bacterial Expression
Growth in bacteria
  Bacterial resistance: Kanamycin, 50 μg/mL
  Growth temperature: 37°C
  Growth strain: DH5alpha
  Copy number: High Copy
Gene/Insert
  Gene/Insert name: Codon optimised Carbapenem synthase (CarC), Carboxymethylproline synthase (CarB), Carbapenam synthetase (CarA), Ferredoxin CarE (alt name: CarCBAE)
  Species: Pectobacterium carotovorum
  Insert size (bp): 3416
  Promoter: PLac(UV5)
  Cloning method: Gibson Cloning
  Sequencing primers: 5′ GCGTAGAGGATCGAGATCG
Terms and licenses: Academic/Nonprofit Terms; Industry Terms: Not Available to Industry
How to cite: pCarCBAE was a gift from Greg Bokinsky (Addgene plasmid # 117755 ; http://n2t.net/addgene:117755 ; RRID:Addgene_117755)
